Addgene plasmid #120383: pcDNA3.1-NORAD
Purpose: Expression vector for lncRNA NORAD
Depositing lab: Igor Ulitsky. Depositing organization: Weizmann Institute of Science. Publication: A conserved abundant cytoplasmic long noncoding RNA modulates repression by Pumilio proteins in human cells. Tichon A, Gil N, Lubelsky Y, Havkin Solomon T, Lemze D, Itzkovitz S, Stern-Ginossar N, Ulitsky I. Nat Commun. 2016 Jul 13;7:12209. doi: 10.1038/ncomms12209. PubMed 27406171.
Backbone
  Vector backbone: pcDNA3.1
  Total vector size (bp): 11147
  Vector type: Mammalian Expression
  Selectable markers: Neomycin (select with G418)
Growth in bacteria
  Bacterial resistance: Ampicillin, 100 μg/mL
  Growth temperature: 30°C
  Growth strain: NEB Stable
  Copy number: High Copy
Gene/Insert
  Gene/Insert name: NORAD (alt name: LINC00657)
  Species: H. sapiens (human)
  GenBank ID: NR_027451
  Entrez Gene: NORAD (a.k.a. LINC00657)
  Promoter: CMV
  Cloning method: Unknown
  Sequencing primers: 5′ T7
Terms and licenses: Academic/Nonprofit Terms; Industry Terms: Not Available to Industry
How to cite: pcDNA3.1-NORAD was a gift from Igor Ulitsky (Addgene plasmid # 120383 ; http://n2t.net/addgene:120383 ; RRID:Addgene_120383)
