[The description below was written by a language model from this plasmid's Addgene catalogue record and pLannotate feature annotations shown in this document.]
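Description:
pcDNA3.1-NORAD is a mammalian expression plasmid of about 11.1 kb, built on the pcDNA3.1 backbone, that drives transcription of the human long noncoding RNA NORAD (also known as LINC00657). The lncRNA sequence sits downstream of the human cytomegalovirus immediate-early enhancer and promoter and is terminated by the bovine growth hormone polyadenylation signal, so transfected cells produce a capped, polyadenylated Pol II transcript. A T7 promoter lies between the CMV promoter and the insert; it serves as a sequencing primer site and could in principle support in vitro transcription. The automated annotation leaves most of the roughly 5.8 kb region between the T7 promoter and the bGH signal unlabelled, which is expected for a noncoding insert. The short "C9orf85" fragment called on the reverse strand within it, like the small "5' LTR", "ble" and "lacI" fragments elsewhere, is most likely a similarity hit rather than a functional element. The cloning method is not recorded.

For propagation in E. coli the plasmid carries a high-copy ColE1/pUC-type origin and the β-lactamase gene with its own promoter, conferring ampicillin resistance. An f1 origin is also present and permits single-stranded DNA production. For mammalian selection, an SV40 early promoter drives the neomycin phosphotransferase gene followed by an SV40 poly(A) signal, allowing G418 selection of stable transfectants.

The stated purpose is overexpression of NORAD. The associated publication characterises it as an abundant, conserved cytoplasmic lncRNA that modulates repression by Pumilio proteins in human cells, so the construct suits gain-of-function or rescue experiments examining that activity.
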