Features (pLannotate 1.2.2; 20 found; start..end, strand, type, name):
      1..380     +  enhancer       CMV enhancer: human cytomegalovirus immediate early enhancer
    381..584     +  promoter       CMV promoter: human cytomegalovirus (CMV) immediate early promoter
    580..613     +  LTR            5' LTR (truncated) (fragment): truncated 5' long terminal repeat (LTR) from HIV-1
    629..647     +  promoter       T7 promoter: promoter for bacteriophage T7 RNA polymerase
   4430..4621    -  CDS            C9orf85 (fragment): CI085_HUMAN - Experimental evidence at protein level: Swiss-Prot protein existence level 1. From Homo sapiens (Human).
   6507..6731    +  polyA_signal   bGH poly(A) signal: bovine growth hormone polyadenylation signal
   6735..6756    +  promoter       SV40 promoter (fragment): SV40 enhancer and early promoter
   6777..7205    +  rep_origin     f1 ori (sequence partly withheld): f1 bacteriophage origin of replication; arrow indicates direction of (+) strand synthesis
   7219..7548    +  promoter       SV40 promoter: SV40 enhancer and early promoter
   7615..8406    +  CDS            neo: KKA2_KLEPN - Also known as kan, nptII. Experimental evidence at protein level: Swiss-Prot protein existence level 1. Resistance to kanamycin, neomycin, paromomycin, ribostamycin, butirosin and gentamicin B. From Klebsiella pneumoniae.
   8430..8588    +  CDS            ble (fragment): BLE_KLEPN - Experimental evidence at protein level: Swiss-Prot protein existence level 1. Binding protein with a strong affinity to the bleomycin family of antibiotics. Binds to CL990; an antimitotic-antibiotic compound. From Klebsiella pneumoniae.
   8583..8704    +  polyA_signal   SV40 poly(A) signal: SV40 polyadenylation signal
   8775..8797    -  protein_bind   lac operator (fragment): The lac repressor binds to the lac operator to inhibit transcription in E. coli. This inhibition can be relieved by adding lactose or isopropyl-β-D-thiogalactopyranoside (IPTG). lac repressor encoded by lacI
   8801..8831    -  promoter       lac promoter: promoter for the E. coli lac operon
   8846..8867    -  protein_bind   CAP binding site: CAP binding activates transcription in the presence of cAMP. E. coli catabolite activator protein
   8880..8972    -  CDS            lacI (fragment): lac repressor; lacI; The lac repressor binds to the lac operator to inhibit transcription in E. coli. This inhibition can be relieved by adding lactose or isopropyl-β-D-thiogalactopyranoside (IPTG).
   9155..9743    -  rep_origin     ori: high-copy-number ColE1/pMB1/pBR322/pUC origin of replication
   9914..10774   -  CDS            AmpR: β-lactamase; bla; confers resistance to ampicillin, carbenicillin, and related antibiotics
  10775..10879   -  promoter       AmpR promoter: bla
  10938..10990   -  misc_feature   bom (fragment): basis of mobility region from pBR322
>Addgene plasmid #120383 | pcDNA3.1-NORAD | addgene full sequence | sequence record 396548 | Addgene NGS Result
GACATTGATTATTGACTAGTTATTAATAGTAATCAATTACGGGGTCATTAGTTCATAGCCCATATATGGA
GTTCCGCGTTACATAACTTACGGTAAATGGCCCGCCTGGCTGACCGCCCAACGACCCCCGCCCATTGACG
TCAATAATGACGTATGTTCCCATAGTAACGCCAATAGGGACTTTCCATTGACGTCAATGGGTGGAGTATT
TACGGTAAACTGCCCACTTGGCAGTACATCAAGTGTATCATATGCCAAGTACGCCCCCTATTGACGTCAA
TGACGGTAAATGGCCCGCCTGGCATTATGCCCAGTACATGACCTTATGGGACTTTCCTACTTGGCAGTAC
ATCTACGTATTAGTCATCGCTATTACCATGGTGATGCGGTTTTGGCAGTACATCAATGGGCGTGGATAGC
GGTTTGACTCACGGGGATTTCCAAGTCTCCACCCCATTGACGTCAATGGGAGTTTGTTTTGGCACCAAAA
TCAACGGGACTTTCCAAAATGTCGTAACAACTCCGCCCCATTGACGCAAATGGGCGGTAGGCGTGTACGG
TGGGAGGTCTATATAAGCAGAGCTCTCTGGCTAACTAGAGAACCCACTGCTTACTGGCTTATCGAAATTA
ATACGACTCACTATAGGGAGACCCAAGCTGGATCTGCAGAATTCGCCCTTTGCCAGCGCAGAGAACTGCC
AAGTCAGTTCCGGTCCGGCAGAGATCGCGGAGAGACGCAGAACGCAGCCCGCTCCTCCAGGGCCCTCCAG
GCCCTCCGGCCCCGGGCCGGCGGGTGAACTGGGGGGCCCCGGGACAGGCCGAGCCCTCTGCCCTGCAGAT
AACGGAGGCCTCTGCTGTGGCTGCCCACTGGCTGTGCCCGCCCACTGGCTGTGCCCAGACCTTGAAGCCG
CAGCGAACCTCTCTTTCCCACCCCACCTCGGTGACTAATGGCGGCCGTGGCGTCTCCCAGCCCGGACCCC
GCCGGCACCCGGGTCTCCCGACCCAAGCCTCGACGAAACCCCCGCAGAGCCGCCGGGACGCAGCGCCTTT
GGGCGGCGCTGGGCGTGGTGGGCCGGGAAGTATGGCGGCAGCTCGAACGCCGCGCGGCGGAGGCCATTAA
GGCGTGGACGGCCCGGGAAGGCGGCCTAGGGACGCAAGCAGGCTCGGCCGCCTCTTTAGGCCACGGAGCC
GCGCAGATCCGGTTCCCGGGTGACCACTCTGTCGCCATTGGGCGAGACCTACCTAGTCCTGACGACAACG
GACAAAGGCCTTAAGGGGCCTGGAAGGTGAGCGAAGTCCCGAACGACGACGGGTGGAACGGTTAGCGGCC
ATCGGGCGGTTGGTCTTCATTCTACCAGACTTTGCTGTCGGAAGAGAGAAATGGTAGAATGACAGGCCAC
GTTTGGCCCGTTGGAAATGCCCACCACCCTCTGGGAAGATTTACTGGCCGTTTATGGAAGGCCTGTGTAT
ATAATATGAAAAAGCTGCTCTCAACTCCACCCCAACCTTTTAATAGAAAACATTTGTCACATCTAGCCCT
TCTAGATGGAAAGAGGTTGCCGACGTATGATAAAATAGAGTTAGAAAGTTACACATCTTGTAAATTCTCA
TTTGTTTAAAAGAAATCATAGAAAATACATGTCTTCTGGAGATGACTTTTGGAAATGGAGTTGTTAAGAC
GGCCTCTGGAAGCGATACGTCCACGTTTGTTAAGTGGGTTAGATGACATGGAGCTGGAAGACCTGAGAAG
GAAGAGAAGAAGGTTCTATGCTAGACTGGTCATATTTAGAAGACATTTTCATATTCTATCCATTGTTTTG
TGTGCATTTTATTCCTCACTACTGTGTATATAGTTGACAATGCTAAGCTTTTTTGAAATGTCTCTTCTTT
TTAGATGTTCTGAAGTGCCTGATATGTTAAAATTAGAGGTAGCAAAATCACATTTTGTAAATACCTTTTT
GTTACAATTCATAGGAAATATTTTTGGGGGGGAATGGCCAAATCACCTGTTGAGTAATACTCATTGTGTT
TGTGCAGTGGTTCAGGGGAGGAGAGAGGAGGGGGAGGTGCAGAGAGCTCTATGCCATCCTGTTTACAGCG
AGGCAAGATGAATCATTATGTCTGTGCATTTTGTTTTACTTATCTGTGTATATAGTGTACATAAAGGACA
GACGAGTCCTAATTGACAACATCTAGTCTTTCTGGATGTTAAAGAGGTTGCCAGTGTATGACAAAAGTAG
AGTTAGTAAACTAATATATTTTGTACATTTTGTTTTACAAGTCCTAGGAAAGATTGTCTTCTGAAAATTT
GATGTCTTCTGGGTTGATGGAGATGGGAAGGGTTCTAGGCCAGAATGTTCACATTTGGAAGACTCTTTCA
AATTATAACTGTTGTTACATGTTTGCAGTTTATTCAAGACTGCTGTATACATAGTAGACAAATTAACTCC
TTACTTGAAACATCTAGTCTATCTAGATGTTTAGAAGTGCCCGATGTATGTTAAATGTATAGGTAGTAAA
ATACCACTTTGTAAATATCTTTTTGCTAAAATTCATAGGAAATGCTTTTGGAAATTGAATTGTGAAGCCA
CCTTTGTGAACAGTATAGTAATGTCTATACTTGTTCAATAGTTTAGAGGAGGTAGGAGGGAAGAAATTGC
AAAAGGTAATATTACTAGTGTGTTCATACTTGGACATTTTCAGACACCATTTTTCTATATGTTTTGTGCA
TTTTGTTTTGCTCTGTATATAGTATATATAATGGACAAATAGTCCTAATTTTTCAACATCTAGTCTCTAG
ATGTTAAAGAGGTTGCCAGTGTATGACAAAGGAGTAAAATTAGCATATTTTGTACACTTTGTGTTGAAAT
TCGTAGGAAAACTTGTCTTCTGTAAAGACTTTTGCATAGGAATTTGTTTGACCATCTCTAAGCATTACAC
GTGCCTGTACTTGTCCACTGGATTGAAGGCAGAGAAGGAAGGGAGGAGGGAATGATTCAAGGCCAAAATG
GCCACATTTAGAAGATACCTCAGATGATAACCATTGTTATGTGTGTGCAATTTTATTTAACAGTGCTGTG
TATGTGGTGGAAACGTTATATGAAATATCTAGTCTTTCTAGATATTTGGAAGTGCTTGATGTATTTAAAA
GTGGTAGTAGAATAACACTTTGTAAATAGCTTTTAAAAACTGATGGGAAATGCTGTTTGGAAGTGGAATT
GTTGAACCACCTGGGAGGTGGGAGGGAAGAAATTGCAAATGGTGTTTTGCCATTGTTTATTAGAAAATTT
CAGCTTAATCCATTGTGTATATGTTACATGCATTTCATTTAACTTTGCTATACTGTATATATTGTATATA
TAACGGACAAATTAGTCCCGATTTTATAATATCTAGTCTCTAGATATTAAAGAGGTTGCCAATGTATGAC
AGAAGTAGAGTTAGTAAACTAACACATTTTGTACACTTTGTTAAAATTTGTAGAAAGGCTGTCTTCTGAA
AAGGACTTTTGGAAGTGAGATAACATCAGCTCTAAGTGACACGTGCCTATATCCATCAGGTTGGTGGTGG
AGAGGAGTTGGAAGGAATGAAGGGTTCTAGACCAGAATGTTCGTATTTAGAAGACACTATCAGATATAAC
CATTGTTACATGTGTGTAGTTTATTCAACCCTACTGTGTATATAGCGGACAAACTTAAGTCCTTATTTGA
AACATCTAGTCTTTCTAGATGTTTAGAAGTGCACAAAGTATGTTAAAAGTAGAGGTAGTAAATAACACAT
TTTGTAGCTATCCTTTTGATATGAAATATTGTCTTGGAAATTGATCAATTCTCTGAGCAGTACCCATTTT
GATATTTGTGCTGGTTCAGGGGGAAGGAGGAGCACAAAGTGCAAAGGGCTTTCTACCAGTGTCCAGTGTG
TTTATGAGGAGGCACATTGACCATTGTCCCTTATGTCTGCATTTTCATTTACTGTGCTGTGTATATAGTG
TATATAAGCGGACATAGGAGTCCTAATTTACGTCTAGTCGATGTTAAAAAGGTTGCCAGTATATGACAAA
AGTAGAATTAGTAAACTACTACATTGAGTACACTTTGTGTTAAAATTCATAGGGAAGACTTCTTAAAAAC
AAGTGAAATTGTTAAAACCCCCCCTAAGCATTACAGATGGCTTATAGCTGTCCACGGGGTTGGTAGAGGT
GGGAAAGGGAAGGGTTCTAGGCCAGAATGTTCCTATTTAGAAGACACTCAAATTACAGTCTGTGTTATGT
ATGTATACCATTTATTCAATGCTACTGTGTATATAATGGAAAACTTAAGTCCAGTTTGAAACATCTAGTC
TTTCTAGGTGTTTAAAAGTGTACAACGTTCTGTCGCAGTGGCGCATGCCTGTAATCCCAGCACTTTGGGA
GGCCGAGGCAGGCGGATCACGAGGTCAAGAGATCAGGACCATCTTGGCCAACATGGTGAAACCCCATCTT
TACTAAAAATACAAAAATTAGCTGGTCGTGGTGGTGCCCACCTGTAGCCCCAGTTACTCGAGAGGCTGAG
GCAGGAGAATCGCTTGAACTTGGGAGGCGGAAGTTGCAGTGAGCCAAGATCGCACCACTGCACTCCAGCC
TGGCGACAGAGCGAGGCTCCGTTTCAAAAAAAAAGTGCACAATGTAGGTTAACAGTAGAGGGCTTAAGTA
ACACCCCTCTAAGCATTTGTTTTCAGTACTTCCTAGGAGTGGTTGCATTTGGGAATGGAATTGTTAAAAC
TTGATGCTTAGGAGCGAATGCAGACTATTCATTGGGTGTTTGGGGTGGGGGAAGGGGGGGTGGGCAGAGG
AGGTATGCAGGGAGAGGGGTTCTGTGCTCCTGAGATTAGTTCAGATGGTCTAACCATTGTTCTATATGTG
CATTTTAGTTAATATTGTGTATTAAAGGATAAGTCTTAATGCTCAAAGTATGTTAAAAATAGATGTAGTA
AATCAGTCCCTTTGTGAATGTCCTTTTGTTAGTTTTTAGGAAGGCCTGTCCTCTGGGAGTGACCTTTATT
AGTCCACCCCTTGGAGCTAGACATCCTGTACTTAGTCACGGGGATGGTGGAAGAGGGAGAAGAGGAAGGG
TGAAGGGAAGGGCTCTTTGCTAGTATCTCCATATCTAGACGATGGTTTTAGATGATAACCACAGGTCTAC
AAGAGCGTTTTTAGTAAAGTGCCTGTGTTCATTGTGGACAAAGTTATTATTTTGCAACATCTAAGCTTTA
CGAATGGGGTGACAACTTATGATAAAAACTAGAGCTAGTGAATTAGCCTATTTGTAAATACCTTTGTTAT
AATTGATAGGATACATCTTGGACATGGAATTGTTAAGCCACCTCTGAGCAGTGTATGTCAGGACTTGTTC
ATTAGGTTGGCAGCAGAGGGGCAGAAGGAATTATACAGGTAGAGATGTATGCAGATGTGTCCATATATGT
CCATATTAACGTTTTGATAGCCATTGATGTATGCATCTCTTGGCTGTACTATAAGAACACATTAATTCAA
TGGAAATACACTTTGCTAATATTTTAATGGTATAGATCTGCTAATGAATTCTCTTAAAAACATACTGTAT
TCTGTTGCTGTGTGTTTCATTTTAAATTGAGCATTAAGGGAATGCAGCATTTAAATCAGAACTCTGCCAA
TGCTTTTATCTAGAGGCGTGTTGCCATTTTTGTCTTATATGAAATTTCTGTCCCAAGAAAGGCAGGATTA
CATCTTTTTTTTTTTTTTTTAGCAGTTTGAGTTGGTGTAGTGTATTCTTGGTTATCAGAATACTCATATA
GCTTTGGGATTTTGAATTGGTAAATATTCATGATGTGTGAAAAATCATGATACATACTGTACAGTCTCAG
TCCCATAAAATTGGATGTTGTGCCTACACACAGGATCTAGAAGAATATGTCAAACTATAAACTGCTTGTG
ATTGTGAATGACTTTGTTCTTTGCTTGTGTTTTTCAATTTCCTATAATGCACATACTAACTTTTAAAAAA
TAAAGGTTATTTTAAAAGCCTGTATTAAGCCCTCGTTGCTTGTAGAATAGAGTTAGTATACGCTACAGAA
GCACAGGTTCATGCTCCTTCATGCTTGGGCTCTGAGGTATCTGGAATTTCTCATCTTTGACTCCTCCCTC
CATTGCCTGGGTGTTAGCCACTGCCACCCAGGTGCTCTGCTGTTCAGGATAACCTTGCACTTTACAGGTT
CTGTGGTTTGCTCAAGCCATTCCTTCTGCCTGTAATGCCCTTTCCACAGTTTCACTTGGCAAAATCATTC
TTCAGAGCCCAACTTAAATTCAGTATCTCCACAAAGTCTTGCCTGTAAGAACCTGACACTCCCGAGTGCC
AAGGGCGAATTCCAGCACACTGGCGGCCGTTACTAGTGGATCCACTAGTCCAGTGTGGTGGAATTCTGCA
GATATCCAGCACAGTGGCGGCCGCTCGAGTCTAGAGGGCCCGTTTAAACCCGCTGATCAGCCTCGACTGT
GCCTTCTAGTTGCCAGCCATCTGTTGTTTGCCCCTCCCCCGTGCCTTCCTTGACCCTGGAAGGTGCCACT
CCCACTGTCCTTTCCTAATAAAATGAGGAAATTGCATCGCATTGTCTGAGTAGGTGTCATTCTATTCTGG
GGGGTGGGGTGGGGCAGGACAGCAAGGGGGAGGATTGGGAAGACAATAGCAGGCATGCTGGGGATGCGGT
GGGCTCTATGGCTTCTGAGGCGGAAAGAACCAGCTGGGGCTCTAGGGGGTATCCCC
[124 nt withheld, positions 6777-6900]
C
[91 nt withheld, positions 6902-6992]
A
[49 nt withheld, positions 6994-7042]
CCTTTGACGTTGGAGTCCACGTTCTTT
[37 nt withheld, positions 7070-7106]
ACCCTATCTCGGTCTATTCTTTTGATTTATAAGGGATTTTGCCGATTTCGGCCTATTGGTTAAAAAATGA
GCTGATTTAACAAAAATTTAACGCGAATTAATTCTGTGGAATGTGTGTCAGTTAGGGTGTGGAAAGTCCC
CAGGCTCCCCAGCAGGCAGAAGTATGCAAAGCATGCATCTCAATTAGTCAGCAACCAGGTGTGGAAAGTC
CCCAGGCTCCCCAGCAGGCAGAAGTATGCAAAGCATGCATCTCAATTAGTCAGCAACCATAGTCCCGCCC
CTAACTCCGCCCATCCCGCCCCTAACTCCGCCCAGTTCCGCCCATTCTCCGCCCCATGGCTGACTAATTT
TTTTTATTTATGCAGAGGCCGAGGCCGCCTCTGCCTCTGAGCTATTCCAGAAGTAGTGAGGAGGCTTTTT
TGGAGGCCTAGGCTTTTGCAAAAAGCTCCCGGGAGCTTGTATATCCATTTTCGGATCTGATCAAGAGACA
GGATGAGGATCGTTTCGCATGATTGAACAAGATGGATTGCACGCAGGTTCTCCGGCCGCTTGGGTGGAGA
GGCTATTCGGCTATGACTGGGCACAACAGACAATCGGCTGCTCTGATGCCGCCGTGTTCCGGCTGTCAGC
GCAGGGGCGCCCGGTTCTTTTTGTCAAGACCGACCTGTCCGGTGCCCTGAATGAACTGCAGGACGAGGCA
GCGCGGCTATCGTGGCTGGCCACGACGGGCGTTCCTTGCGCAGCTGTGCTCGACGTTGTCACTGAAGCGG
GAAGGGACTGGCTGCTATTGGGCGAAGTGCCGGGGCAGGATCTCCTGTCATCTCACCTTGCTCCTGCCGA
GAAAGTATCCATCATGGCTGATGCAATGCGGCGGCTGCATACGCTTGATCCGGCTACCTGCCCATTCGAC
CACCAAGCGAAACATCGCATCGAGCGAGCACGTACTCGGATGGAAGCCGGTCTTGTCGATCAGGATGATC
TGGACGAAGAGCATCAGGGGCTCGCGCCAGCCGAACTGTTCGCCAGGCTCAAGGCGCGCATGCCCGACGG
CGAGGATCTCGTCGTGACCCATGGCGATGCCTGCTTGCCGAATATCATGGTGGAAAATGGCCGCTTTTCT
GGATTCATCGACTGTGGCCGGCTGGGTGTGGCGGACCGCTATCAGGACATAGCGTTGGCTACCCGTGATA
TTGCTGAAGAGCTTGGCGGCGAATGGGCTGACCGCTTCCTCGTGCTTTACGGTATCGCCGCTCCCGATTC
GCAGCGCATCGCCTTCTATCGCCTTCTTGACGAGTTCTTCTGAGCGGGACTCTGGGGTTCGAAATGACCG
ACCAAGCGACGCCCAACCTGCCATCACGAGATTTCGATTCCACCGCCGCCTTCTATGAAAGGTTGGGCTT
CGGAATCGTTTTCCGGGACGCCGGCTGGATGATCCTCCAGCGCGGGGATCTCATGCTGGAGTTCTTCGCC
CACCCCAACTTGTTTATTGCAGCTTATAATGGTTACAAATAAAGCAATAGCATCACAAATTTCACAAATA
AAGCATTTTTTTCACTGCATTCTAGTTGTGGTTTGTCCAAACTCATCAATGTATCTTATCATGTCTGTAT
ACCGTCGACCTCTAGCTAGAGCTTGGCGTAATCATGGTCATAGCTGTTTCCTGTGTGAAATTGTTATCCG
CTCACAATTCCACACAACATACGAGCCGGAAGCATAAAGTGTAAAGCCTGGGGTGCCTAATGAGTGAGCT
AACTCACATTAATTGCGTTGCGCTCACTGCCCGCTTTCCAGTCGGGAAACCTGTCGTGCCAGCTGCATTA
ATGAATCGGCCAACGCGCGGGGAGAGGCGGTTTGCGTATTGGGCGCTCTTCCGCTTCCTCGCTCACTGAC
TCGCTGCGCTCGGTCGTTCGGCTGCGGCGAGCGGTATCAGCTCACTCAAAGGCGGTAATACGGTTATCCA
CAGAATCAGGGGATAACGCAGGAAAGAACATGTGAGCAAAAGGCCAGCAAAAGGCCAGGAACCGTAAAAA
GGCCGCGTTGCTGGCGTTTTTCCATAGGCTCCGCCCCCCTGACGAGCATCACAAAAATCGACGCTCAAGT
CAGAGGTGGCGAAACCCGACAGGACTATAAAGATACCAGGCGTTTCCCCCTGGAAGCTCCCTCGTGCGCT
CTCCTGTTCCGACCCTGCCGCTTACCGGATACCTGTCCGCCTTTCTCCCTTCGGGAAGCGTGGCGCTTTC
TCATAGCTCACGCTGTAGGTATCTCAGTTCGGTGTAGGTCGTTCGCTCCAAGCTGGGCTGTGTGCACGAA
CCCCCCGTTCAGCCCGACCGCTGCGCCTTATCCGGTAACTATCGTCTTGAGTCCAACCCGGTAAGACACG
ACTTATCGCCACTGGCAGCAGCCACTGGTAACAGGATTAGCAGAGCGAGGTATGTAGGCGGTGCTACAGA
GTTCTTGAAGTGGTGGCCTAACTACGGCTACACTAGAAGAACAGTATTTGGTATCTGCGCTCTGCTGAAG
CCAGTTACCTTCGGAAAAAGAGTTGGTAGCTCTTGATCCGGCAAACAAACCACCGCTGGTAGCGGTGGTT
TTTTTGTTTGCAAGCAGCAGATTACGCGCAGAAAAAAAGGATCTCAAGAAGATCCTTTGATCTTTTCTAC
GGGGTCTGACGCTCAGTGGAACGAAAACTCACGTTAAGGGATTTTGGTCATGAGATTATCAAAAAGGATC
TTCACCTAGATCCTTTTAAATTAAAAATGAAGTTTTAAATCAATCTAAAGTATATATGAGTAAACTTGGT
CTGACAGTTACCAATGCTTAATCAGTGAGGCACCTATCTCAGCGATCTGTCTATTTCGTTCATCCATAGT
TGCCTGACTCCCCGTCGTGTAGATAACTACGATACGGGAGGGCTTACCATCTGGCCCCAGTGCTGCAATG
ATACCGCGAGACCCACGCTCACCGGCTCCAGATTTATCAGCAATAAACCAGCCAGCCGGAAGGGCCGAGC
GCAGAAGTGGTCCTGCAACTTTATCCGCCTCCATCCAGTCTATTAATTGTTGCCGGGAAGCTAGAGTAAG
TAGTTCGCCAGTTAATAGTTTGCGCAACGTTGTTGCCATTGCTACAGGCATCGTGGTGTCACGCTCGTCG
TTTGGTATGGCTTCATTCAGCTCCGGTTCCCAACGATCAAGGCGAGTTACATGATCCCCCATGTTGTGCA
AAAAAGCGGTTAGCTCCTTCGGTCCTCCGATCGTTGTCAGAAGTAAGTTGGCCGCAGTGTTATCACTCAT
GGTTATGGCAGCACTGCATAATTCTCTTACTGTCATGCCATCCGTAAGATGCTTTTCTGTGACTGGTGAG
TACTCAACCAAGTCATTCTGAGAATAGTGTATGCGGCGACCGAGTTGCTCTTGCCCGGCGTCAATACGGG
ATAATACCGCGCCACATAGCAGAACTTTAAAAGTGCTCATCATTGGAAAACGTTCTTCGGGGCGAAAACT
CTCAAGGATCTTACCGCTGTTGAGATCCAGTTCGATGTAACCCACTCGTGCACCCAACTGATCTTCAGCA
TCTTTTACTTTCACCAGCGTTTCTGGGTGAGCAAAAACAGGAAGGCAAAATGCCGCAAAAAAGGGAATAA
GGGCGACACGGAAATGTTGAATACTCATACTCTTCCTTTTTCAATATTATTGAAGCATTTATCAGGGTTA
TTGTCTCATGAGCGGATACATATTTGAATGTATTTAGAAAAATAAACAAATAGGGGTTCCGCGCACATTT
CCCCGAAAAGTGCCACCTGACGTCGACGGATCGGGAGATCTCCCGATCCCCTATGGTGCACTCTCAGTAC
AATCTGCTCTGATGCCGCATAGTTAAGCCAGTATCTGCTCCCTGCTTGTGTGTTGGAGGTCGCTGAGTAG
TGCGCGAGCAAAATTTAAGCTACAACAAGGCAAGGCTTGACCGACAATTGCATGAAGAATCTGCTTAGGG
TTAGGCGTTTTGCGCTGCTTCGCGATGTACGGGCCAGATATACGCGTT
